>Addgene plasmid #113854 | CAG-loxP-3xpA-H2BsfGFP-tdTomato - P2A -APGST XE | addgene full sequence | sequence record 226936 | Addgene NGS Result
GTGGCACTTTTCGGGGAAATGTGCGCGGAACCCCTATTTGTTTATTTTTCTAAATACATTCAAATATGTA
TCCGCTCATGAGACAATAACCCTGATAAATGCTTCAATAATATTGAAAAAGGAAGAGTATGAGTATTCAA
CATTTCCGTGTCGCCCTTATTCCCTTTTTTGCGGCATTTTGCCTTCCTGTTTTTGCTCACCCAGAAACGC
TGGTGAAAGTAAAAGATGCTGAAGATCAGTTGGGTGCACGAGTGGGTTACATCGAACTGGATCTCAACAG
CGGTAAGATCCTTGAGAGTTTTCGCCCCGAAGAACGTTTTCCAATGATGAGCACTTTTAAAGTTCTGCTA
TGTGGCGCGGTATTATCCCGTATTGACGCCGGGCAAGAGCAACTCGGTCGCCGCATACACTATTCTCAGA
ATGACTTGGTTGAGTACTCACCAGTCACAGAAAAGCATCTTACGGATGGCATGACAGTAAGAGAATTATG
CAGTGCTGCCATAACCATGAGTGATAACACTGCGGCCAACTTACTTCTGACAACGATCGGAGGACCGAAG
GAGCTAACCGCTTTTTTGCACAACATGGGGGATCATGTAACTCGCCTTGATCGTTGGGAACCGGAGCTGA
ATGAAGCCATACCAAACGACGAGCGTGACACCACGATGCCTGTAGCAATGGCAACAACGTTGCGCAAACT
ATTAACTGGCGAACTACTTACTCTAGCTTCCCGGCAACAATTAATAGACTGGATGGAGGCGGATAAAGTT
GCAGGACCACTTCTGCGCTCGGCCCTTCCGGCTGGCTGGTTTATTGCTGATAAATCTGGAGCCGGTGAGC
GTGGGTCTCGCGGTATCATTGCAGCACTGGGGCCAGATGGTAAGCCCTCCCGTATCGTAGTTATCTACAC
GACGGGGAGTCAGGCAACTATGGATGAACGAAATAGACAGATCGCTGAGATAGGTGCCTCACTGATTAAG
CATTGGTAACTGTCAGACCAAGTTTACTCATATATACTTTAGATTGATTTAAAACTTCATTTTTAATTTA
AAAGGATCTAGGTGAAGATCCTTTTTGATAATCTCATGACCAAAATCCCTTAACGTGAGTTTTCGTTCCA
CTGAGCGTCAGACCCCGTAGAAAAGATCAAAGGATCTTCTTGAGATCCTTTTTTTCTGCGCGTAATCTGC
TGCTTGCAAACAAAAAAACCACCGCTACCAGCGGTGGTTTGTTTGCCGGATCAAGAGCTACCAACTCTTT
TTCCGAAGGTAACTGGCTTCAGCAGAGCGCAGATACCAAATACTGTTCTTCTAGTGTAGCCGTAGTTAGG
CCACCACTTCAAGAACTCTGTAGCACCGCCTACATACCTCGCTCTGCTAATCCTGTTACCAGTGGCTGCT
GCCAGTGGCGATAAGTCGTGTCTTACCGGGTTGGACTCAAGACGATAGTTACCGGATAAGGCGCAGCGGT
CGGGCTGAACGGGGGGTTCGTGCACACAGCCCAGCTTGGAGCGAACGACCTACACCGAACTGAGATACCT
ACAGCGTGAGCTATGAGAAAGCGCCACGCTTCCCGAAGGGAGAAAGGCGGACAGGTATCCGGTAAGCGGC
AGGGTCGGAACAGGAGAGCGCACGAGGGAGCTTCCAGGGGGAAACGCCTGGTATCTTTATAGTCCTGTCG
GGTTTCGCCACCTCTGACTTGAGCGTCGATTTTTGTGATGCTCGTCAGGGGGGCGGAGCCTATGGAAAAA
CGCCAGCAACGCGGCCTTTTTACGGTTCCTGGCCTTTTGCTGGCCTTTTGCTCACATGTTCTTTCCTGCG
TTATCCCCTGATTCTGTGGATAACCGTATTACCGCCTTTGAGTGAGCTGATACCGCTCGCCGCAGCCGAA
CGACCGAGCGCAGCGAGTCAGTGAGCGAGGAAGCGGAAGAGCGCCCAATACGCAAACCGCCTCTCCCCGC
GCGTTGGCCGATTCATTAATGCAGCTGGCACGACAGGTTTCCCGACTGGAAAGCGGGCAGTGAGCGCAAC
GCAATTAATGTGAGTTAGCTCACTCATTAGGCACCCCAGGCTTTACACTTTATGCTTCCGGCTCGTATGT
TGTGTGGAATTGTGAGCGGATAACAATTTCACACAGGAAACAGCTATGACCATGATTACGCCAAGCGCGC
AATTAAGTTTAAACAAGGGCAGGATGTGTCAAACTGCCAATAGAGAACTACTTACTCTTCAGGCTGAAGC
TGATGGAACAGGTAACAAAGGCAAACACTAATCATGATCAGCAAGATGAAGCAGAAAGGGAACAAGGGGA
TATTAAATGTGTATAGACACGCTAGAGAGATGGCTCAGCAGTTAAGAGAACTAGCTGGTCTTTCAGAGGT
CCTGAGATCAATACCGGTCATGGTCGACATTGATTATTGACTAGTTATTAATAGTAATCAATTACGGGGT
CATTAGTTCATAGCCCATATATGGAGTTCCGCGTTACATAACTTACGGTAAATGGCCCGCCTGGCTGACC
GCCCAACGACCCCCGCCCATTGACGTCAATAATGACGTATGTTCCCATAGTAACGCCAATAGGGACTTTC
CATTGACGTCAATGGGTGGAGTATTTACGGTAAACTGCCCACTTGGCAGTACATCAAGTGTATCATATGC
CAAGTACGCCCCCTATTGACGTCAATGACGGTAAATGGCCCGCCTGGCATTATGCCCAGTACATGACCTT
ATGGGACTTTCCTACTTGGCAGTACATCTACGTATTAGTCATCGCTATTACCATGGTCGAGGTGAGCCCC
ACGTTCTGCTTCACTCTCCCCATCTCCCCCCCCTCCCCACCCCCAATTTTGTATTTATTTATTTTTTAAT
TATTTTGTGCAGCGATGGGGGCGGGGGGGGGGGGGGGGSGCGCGCCAGGCGGGGCGGGGCGGGGCGAGGG
GCGGGGCGGGGCGAGGCGGAGAGGTGCGGCGGCAGCCAATCAGAGCGGCGCGCTCCGAAAGTTTCCTTTT
ATGGCGAGGCGGCGGCGGCGGCGGCCCTATAAAAAGCGAAGCGCGCGGCGGGCGGGAGTCGCTGCGCGCT
GCCTTCGCCCCGTGCCCCGCTCCGCCGCCGCCTCGCGCCGCCCGCCCCGGCTCTGACTGACCGCGTTACT
CCCACAGGTGAGCGGGCGGGACGGCCCTTCTCCTCCGGGCTGTAATTAGCGCTTGGTTTAATGACGGCTT
GTTTCTTTTCTGTGGCTGCGTGAAAGCCTTGAGGGGCTCCGGGAGGGCCCTTTGTGCGGGGGGAGCGGCT
CGGGGGGTGCGTGCGTGTGTGTGTGCGTGGGGAGCGCCGCGTGCGGCTCCGCGCTGCCCGGCGGCTGTGA
GCGCTGCGGGCGCGGCGCGGGGCTTTGTGCGCTCCGCAGTGTGCGCGAGGGGAGCGCGGCCGGGGGCGGT
GCCCCGCGGTGCGGGGGGGGCTGCGAGGGGAACAAAGGCTGCGTGCGGGGTGTGTGCGTGGGGGGGTGAG
CAGGGGGTGTGGGCGCGTCGGTCGGGCTGCAACCCCCCCTGCACCCCCCTCCCCGAGTTGCTGAGCACGG
CCCGGCTTCGGGTGCGGGGCTCCGTACGGGGCGTGGCGCGGGGCTCGCCGTGCCGGGCGGGGGGTGGCGG
CAGGTGGGGGTGCCGGGCGGGGCGGGGCCGCCTCGGGCCGGGGAGGGCTCGGGGGAGGGGCGCGGCGGCC
CCCGGAGCGCCGGCGGCTGTCGAGGCGCGGCGAGCCGCAGCCATTGCCTTTTATGGTAATCGTGCGAGAG
GGCGCAGGGACTTCCTTTGTCCCAAATCTGTGCGGAGCCGAAATCTGGGAGGCGCCGCCGCACCCCCTCT
AGCGGGCGCGGGGCGAAGCGGTGCGGCGCCGGCAGGAAGGAAATGGGCGGGGAGGGCCTTCGTGCGTCGC
CGCGCCGCCGTCCCCTTCTCCCTCTCCAGCCTCGGGGCTGTCCGCGGGGGGACGGCTGCCTTCGGGGGGG
ACGGGGCAGGGCGGGGTTCGGCTTCTGGCGTGTGACCGGCGGCTCTAGAGCCTCTGCTAACCATGTTCAT
GCCTTCTTCTTTTTCCTACAGCTCCTGGGCAACGTGCTGGTTATTGTGCTGTCTCATCATTTTGGCAAAG
AATTGCTAGCATAACTTCGTATAGCATACATTATACGAAGTTATAGCCACCGCGGTGGCGGCCGCTCTAG
AATCATAATCAGCCATACCACATTTGTAGAGGTTTTACTTGCTTTAAAAAACCTCCCACACCTCCCCCTG
AACCTGAAACATAAAATGAATGCAATTGTTGTTGTTAACTTGTTTATTGCAGCTTATAATGGTTACAAAT
AAAGCAATAGCATCACAAATTTCACAAATAAAGCATTTTTTTCACTGCATTCTAGTTGTGGTTTGTCCAA
ACTCATCAATGTATCTTAACTAGAATCATAATCAGCCATACCACATTTGTAGAGGTTTTACTTGCTTTAA
AAAACCTCCCACACCTCCCCCTGAACCTGAAACATAAAATGAATGCAATTGTTGTTGTTAACTTGTTTAT
TGCAGCTTATAATGGTTACAAATAAAGCAATAGCATCACAAATTTCACAAATAAAGCATTTTTTTCACTG
CATTCTAGTTGTGGTTTGTCCAAACTCATCAATGTATCTTAACTAGAATCATAATCAGCCATACCACATT
TGTAGAGGTTTTACTTGCTTTAAAAAACCTCCCACACCTCCCCCTGAACCTGAAACATAAAATGAATGCA
ATTGTTGTTGTTAACTTGTTTATTGCAGCTTATAATGGTTACAAATAAAGCAATAGCATCACAAATTTCA
CAAATAAAGCATTTTTTTCACTGCATTCTAGTTGTGGTTTGTCCAAACTCATCAATGTATCTTAACTAGT
GGATCTCATGCCTAGGATAACTTCGTATAGCATACATTATACGAAGTTATAGGCGCGCCGGTACCGCCAC
CATGCCTGAACCCTCTAAGTCTGCTCCAGCCCCTAAAAAGGGTTCTAAGAAGGCTATCACTAAGGCGCAG
AAGAAGGATGGTAAGAAGCGTAAGCGCAGCCGCAAGGAGAGCTATTCTATCTATGTGTACAAGGTTCTGA
AGCAGGTCCACCCCGACACCGGCATCTCATCCAAGGCCATGGGGATCATGAACTCCTTCGTCAACGACAT
CTTCGAGCGCATCGCGGGCGAGGCTTCTCGCCTGGCTCACTACAATAAGCGCTCGACCATCACCTCCAGG
GAGATTCAGACGGCTGTGCGCCTGCTGCTGCCTGGGGAGCTGGCTAAGCATGCTGTGTCCGAGGGCACTA
AGGCAGTTACCAAGTACACTAGCTCTAAGGATCCACCGGTCGCCACCATGAGCAAAGGAGAAGAACTTTT
CACTGGAGTTGTCCCAATTCTTGTTGAATTAGATGGTGATGTTAATGGGCACAAATTTTCTGTCCGTGGA
GAGGGTGAAGGTGATGCTACAAACGGAAAACTCACCCTTAAATTTATTTGCACTACTGGAAAACTACCTG
TTCCGTGGCCAACACTTGTCACTACTCTGACCTATGGTGTTCAATGCTTTTCCCGTTATCCGGATCACAT
GAAACGGCATGACTTTTTCAAGAGTGCCATGCCCGAAGGTTATGTACAGGAACGCACTATATCTTTCAAA
GATGACGGGACCTACAAGACGCGTGCTGAAGTCAAGTTTGAAGGTGATACCCTTGTTAATCGTATCGAGT
TAAAGGGTATTGATTTTAAAGAAGATGGAAACATTCTTGGACACAAACTCGAGTACAACTTTAACTCACA
CAATGTATACATCACGGCAGACAAACAAAAGAATGGAATCAAAGCTAACTTCAAAATTCGCCACAACGTT
GAAGATGGTTCCGTTCAACTAGCAGACCATTATCAACAAAATACTCCAATTGGCGATGGCCCTGTCCTTT
TACCAGACAACCATTACCTGTCGACACAATCTGTCCTTTCGAAAGATCCCAACGAAAAGCGTGACCACAT
GGTCCTTCTTGAGTTTGTAACTGCTGCTGGGATTACACATGGCATGGATGAGCTCTACAAAGGCGGCTCC
GGCGGCCGCTCTGCCACAAACTTCAGCCTGCTGAAGCAGGCCGGCGACGTGGAAGAAAACCCGGGCCCTA
TGGTGAGCAAGGGCGAGGAGGTCATCAAAGAATTCATGCGCTTCAAGGTGCGCATGGAGGGCTCCATGAA
CGGCCACGAGTTCGAGATCGAGGGCGAGGGCGAGGGCCGCCCCTACGAGGGCACCCAGACCGCCAAGCTG
AAGGTGACCAAGGGCGGCCCCCTGCCCTTCGCCTGGGACATCCTGTCCCCCCAGTTCATGTACGGCTCCA
AGGCGTACGTGAAGCACCCCGCCGACATCCCCGATTACAAGAAGCTGTCCTTCCCCGAGGGCTTCAAGTG
GGAGCGCGTGATGAACTTCGAGGACGGCGGTCTGGTGACCGTGACCCAGGACTCCTCCCTGCAGGACGGC
ACGCTGATCTACAAGGTGAAGATGCGCGGCACCAACTTCCCCCCCGACGGCCCCGTAATGCAGAAGAAGA
CCATGGGCTGGGAGGCCTCCACCGAGCGCCTGTACCCCCGCGACGGCGTGCTGAAGGGCGAGATCCACCA
GGCCCTGAAGCTGAAGGACGGCGGCCACTACCTGGTGGAGTTCAAGACCATCTACATGGCCAAGAAGCCC
GTGCAACTGCCCGGCTACTACTACGTGGACACCAAGCTGGACATCACCTCCCACAACGAGGACTACACCA
TCGTGGAACAGTACGAGCGCTCCGAGGGCCGCCACCACCTGTTCCTGGGGCATGGCACCGGCAGCACCGG
CAGCGGCAGCTCCGGCACCGCCTCCTCCGAGGACAACAACATGGCCGTCATCAAAGAGTTCATGCGCTTC
AAGGTGCGCATGGAGGGCTCCATGAACGGCCACGAGTTCGAGATCGAGGGCGAGGGCGAGGGCCGCCCCT
ACGAGGGCACCCAGACCGCCAAGCTGAAGGTGACCAAGGGCGGCCCCCTGCCCTTCGCCTGGGACATCCT
GTCCCCCCAGTTCATGTACGGCTCCAAGGCGTACGTGAAGCACCCCGCCGACATCCCCGATTACAAGAAG
CTGTCCTTCCCCGAGGGCTTCAAGTGGGAGCGCGTGATGAACTTCGAGGACGGCGGTCTGGTGACCGTGA
CCCAGGACTCCTCCCTGCAGGACGGCACGCTGATCTACAAGGTGAAGATGCGCGGCACCAACTTCCCCCC
CGACGGCCCCGTAATGCAGAAGAAGACCATGGGCTGGGAGGCCTCCACCGAGCGCCTGTACCCCCGCGAC
GGCGTGCTGAAGGGCGAGATCCACCAGGCCCTGAAGCTGAAGGACGGCGGCCACTACCTGGTGGAGTTCA
AGACCATCTACATGGCCAAGAAGCCCGTGCAACTGCCCGGCTACTACTACGTGGACACCAAGCTGGACAT
CACCTCCCACAACGAGGACTACACCATCGTGGAACAGTACGAGCGCTCCGAGGGCCGCCACCACCTGTTC
CTGTACGGCATGGACGAGCTGTACAAGTAAGGCGCGCCAACCTCTGGATTACAAAATTTGTGAAAGATTG
ACTGGTATTCTTAACTATGTTGCTCCTTTTACGCTATGTGGATACGCTGCTTTAATGCCTTTGTATCATG
CTATTGCTTCCCGTATGGCTTTCATTTTCTCCTCCTTGTATAAATCCTGGTTGCTGTCTCTTTATGAGGA
GTTGTGGCCCGTTGTCAGGCAACGTGGCGTGGTGTGCACTGTGTTTGCTGACGCAACCCCCACTGGTTGG
GGCATTGCCACCACCTGTCAGCTCCTTTCCGGGACTTTCGCTTTCCCCCTCCCTATTGCCACGGCGGAAC
TCATCGCCGCCTGCCTTGCCCGCTGCTGGACAGGGGCTCGGCTGTTGGGCACTGACAATTCCGTGGTGTT
GTCGGGGAAATCATCGTCCTTTCCTTGGCTGCTCGCCTGTGTTGCCACCTGGATTCTGCGCGGGACGTCC
TTCTGCTACGTCCCTTCGGCCCTCAATCCAGCGGACCTTCCTTCCCGCGGCCTGCTGCCGGCTCTGCGGC
CTCTTCCGCGTCTTCGCCTTCGCCCTCAGACGAGTCGGATCTCCCTTTGGGCCGCCTCCCCGCAGGATCC
ACTAGAGCGGCCGCCTAGAGCTCGCTATCAGCCTCGACTGTGCCTTCTAGTTGCCAGCCATCTGTTGTTT
GCCCCTCCCCCGTGCCTTCCTTGACCCTGGAAGGTGCCACTCCCACTGTCCTTTCCTAATAAAATGAGGA
AATTGCATCGCATTGTCTGAGTAGGTGTCATTCTATTCTGGGGGGTGGGGTGGGGCAGGACAGCAAGGGG
GAGGATTGGGAAGACAATAGCAGGCATGCTGGGGATGCGGTGGGCTCTATGGCTTCTGAGGCGGAAAGAA
CCAGCTGGGGCTCGACTAGAGCTTGCGGAACCCTTAAGCTTGTCATTCGAATTTAGACACCCACATGGTG
GCTCATGACCATCTATCTATAAATGGATCTGATTTTCATGTCTGGCAGTGTACAGAAGCTAACTGAAGAA
AGGTGGAAGACCCACAAGAGTTCAAGGTACCCAATTCGCCCTATAGTGAGTCGTATTACAATTCACTGGC
CGTCGTTTTACAACGTCGTGACTGGGAAAACCCTGGCGTTACCCAACTTAATCGCCTTGCAGCACATCCC
CCTTTCGCCAGCTGGCGTAATAGCGAAGAGGCCCGCACCGATCGCCCTTCCCAACAGTTGCGCAGCCTGA
ATGGCGAATGGCAAATTGTAAGCGTTAATATTTTGTTAAAATTCGCGTTAAATTTTTGTTAAATCAGCTC
ATTTTTTAACCAATAGGCCGAAATCGGCAAAATCCCTTATAAATCAAAAGAATAGACCGAGATAGGGT
[37 nt withheld, positions 8959-8995]
AAAGAACGTGGACTCCAACGTCAAAGG
[49 nt withheld, positions 9023-9071]
T
[91 nt withheld, positions 9073-9163]
G
[124 nt withheld, positions 9165-9288]
CAG
Features (pLannotate 1.2.2; 29 found; start..end, strand, type, name):
     24..128     +  promoter       AmpR promoter: bla
    129..989     +  CDS            AmpR: β-lactamase; bla; confers resistance to ampicillin, carbenicillin, and related antibiotics
   1160..1748    +  rep_origin     ori: high-copy-number ColE1/pMB1/pBR322/pUC origin of replication
   1931..2023    +  CDS            lacI (fragment): lac repressor; lacI; The lac repressor binds to the lac operator to inhibit transcription in E. coli. This inhibition can be relieved by adding lactose or isopropyl-β-D-thiogalactopyranoside (IPTG).
   2036..2057    +  protein_bind   CAP binding site: CAP binding activates transcription in the presence of cAMP. E. coli catabolite activator protein
   2072..2102    +  promoter       lac promoter: promoter for the E. coli lac operon
   2110..2126    +  protein_bind   lac operator: The lac repressor binds to the lac operator to inhibit transcription in E. coli. This inhibition can be relieved by adding lactose or isopropyl-β-D-thiogalactopyranoside (IPTG). lac repressor encoded by lacI
   2406..2785    +  enhancer       CMV enhancer: human cytomegalovirus immediate early enhancer
   2787..3064    +  promoter       chicken β-actin promoter: No description available
   3065..4081    +  intron         chimeric intron: chimera between introns from chicken β-actin and rabbit β-globin
   4141..4174    +  protein_bind   loxP: Cre-mediated recombination occurs in the 8-bp core sequence (GCATACAT). Cre recombinase
   4177..4202    +  misc_feature   MCS (fragment): pBluescript multiple cloning site
   4202..4284    +  CDS            large T antigen (fragment): large T antigen from SV40 (simian virus 40)
   4307..4428    +  polyA_signal   SV40 poly(A) signal: SV40 polyadenylation signal
   4435..4517    +  CDS            large T antigen (fragment): large T antigen from SV40 (simian virus 40)
   4540..4661    +  polyA_signal   SV40 poly(A) signal: SV40 polyadenylation signal
   4668..4750    +  CDS            large T antigen (fragment): large T antigen from SV40 (simian virus 40)
   4773..4894    +  polyA_signal   SV40 poly(A) signal: SV40 polyadenylation signal
   4917..4950    +  protein_bind   loxP: Cre-mediated recombination occurs in the 8-bp core sequence (GCATACAT). Cre recombinase
   4972..5349    +  CDS            H2BC3: H2B1B_HUMAN - Also known as H2BFF, HIST1H2BB Experimental evidence at protein level: Swiss-Prot protein existence level 1. Core component of nucleosome. Nucleosomes wrap and compact DNA into chromatin, limiting DNA accessibility to the cellular machineries which require DNA as a template. Histones thereby play a central role in transcription regulation, DNA repair, DNA replication and chromosomal stability. DNA accessibility is regulated via a complex set of post-translational modifications of histones, also called histone code, and nucleosome remodeling. From Homo sapiens (Human).
   5368..6081    +  CDS            Superfolder GFP: Superfolder GFP is a basic (constitutively fluorescent) green fluorescent protein published in 2005, derived from Aequorea victoria. It is reported to be a very rapidly-maturing weak dimer.
   6136..6152    +  CDS            P2A (fragment): 2A peptide from porcine teschovirus-1 polyprotein Eukaryotic ribosomes fail to insert a peptide bond between the Gly and Pro residues, yielding separate polypeptides.
   6160..7587    +  CDS            tdTomato: tdTomato is a basic (constitutively fluorescent) orange fluorescent protein published in 2004, derived from Discosoma sp.. It is reported to be a somewhat slowly-maturing tandem dimer with low acid sensitivity.
   7598..8183    +  misc_feature   WPRE: woodchuck hepatitis virus posttranscriptional regulatory element
   8228..8452    +  polyA_signal   bGH poly(A) signal: bovine growth hormone polyadenylation signal
   8456..8477    +  promoter       SV40 promoter (fragment): SV40 enhancer and early promoter
   8650..8668    -  promoter       T7 promoter: promoter for bacteriophage T7 RNA polymerase
   8671..8828    +  CDS            lacZα (fragment): LacZα fragment of β-galactosidase; lacZ fragment
   8860..9288    -  rep_origin     f1 ori (sequence partly withheld): f1 bacteriophage origin of replication; arrow indicates direction of (+) strand synthesis
