[The description below was written by a language model from this plasmid's Addgene catalogue record and pLannotate feature annotations shown in this document.]
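Description:
CAG-loxP-3xpA-H2BsfGFP-tdTomato - P2A -APGST XE is a 9.3 kb mammalian expression plasmid on a custom backbone that carries a Cre-dependent, two-colour fluorescent reporter. It is propagated in E. coli as a high-copy plasmid through a ColE1/pUC-type origin and selected with ampicillin via the β-lactamase gene. An f1 origin, a T7 promoter and remnants of lac/lacZα cloning-vector sequence are also present. No mammalian selection marker is annotated.

Expression is driven by the CAG promoter, annotated as its three parts: CMV enhancer, chicken β-actin promoter and a chimeric β-actin/β-globin intron. Immediately downstream sits a stop cassette made of three tandem SV40 polyadenylation signals flanked by two loxP sites in the same orientation. This cassette should terminate transcripts before they reach the coding region, and Cre recombinase excises it to switch the reporter on. The open reading frame encodes human histone H2B fused to superfolder GFP, which labels chromatin and therefore nuclei in green. This is followed by a P2A ribosome-skipping peptide with the linker variant named "APGST", and then tdTomato. A WPRE and a bovine growth hormone poly(A) signal follow, to enhance transcript expression and terminate the message.

The design is intended to yield two separate proteins from a single transcript, a nuclear green marker and a free red one. However, the depositor notes that the P2A in this version does not skip efficiently, for unknown reasons, so some product may remain as an uncleaved fusion. Sibling constructs using T2A are reported to separate well. The plasmid appears to be one of a set of constructs with different 2A and linker configurations, though the record does not spell out further applications.
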