Addgene plasmid #113854: CAG-loxP-3xpA-H2BsfGFP-tdTomato - P2A -APGST XE
Purpose: Histone H2B-superfolder GFP and tdTomato linked by P2A (-APGST linker)
Depositing lab: Mario Capecchi. Depositing organization: University of Utah.
Backbone
  Vector backbone: Custom
  Vector type: Mammalian Expression
Growth in bacteria
  Bacterial resistance: Ampicillin, 100 μg/mL
  Growth temperature: 30°C
  Growth strain: DH10B
  Copy number: High Copy
Gene/Insert
  Gene/Insert name: H2B-sfGFP-P2A-tdTomato
Terms and licenses: Academic/Nonprofit Terms; Industry Terms: Not Available to Industry
Depositor comments: Please read a Figshare page (https://doi.org/10.6084/m9.figshare.13237328.v16) before ordering this plasmid. For unknown reasons, the P2A in this construct doesn't skip very well. The T2A versions do skip well (e.g., https://www.addgene.org/113839/)
How to cite: CAG-loxP-3xpA-H2BsfGFP-tdTomato - P2A -APGST XE was a gift from Mario Capecchi (Addgene plasmid # 113854 ; http://n2t.net/addgene:113854 ; RRID:Addgene_113854)
